>Addgene plasmid #176831 | pEE074 | addgene full sequence | sequence record 349198 | Addgene NGS Result
CGAGTGAGATATTTATGCCAGCCAGCCAGACGCAGACGCGCCGAGACAGAACTTAATGGGCCCGCTAACA
GCGCGATTTGCTGGTGACCCAATGCGACCAGATGCTCCACGCCCAGTCGCGTACCGTCTTCATGGGAGAA
AATAATACTGTTGATGGGTGTCTGGTCAGAGACATCAAGAAATAACGCCGGAACATTAGTGCAGGCAGCT
TCCACAGCAATGGCATCCTGGTCATCCAGCGGATAGTTAATGATCAGCCCACTGACGCGTTGCGCGAGAA
GATTGTGCACCGCCGCTTTACAGGCTTCGACGCCGCTTCGTTCTACCATCGACACCACCACGCTGGCACC
CAGTTGATCGGCGCGAGATTTAATCGCCGCGACAATTTGCGACGGCGCGTGCAGGGCCAGACTGGAGGTG
GCAACGCCAATCAGCAACGACTGTTTGCCCGCCAGTTGTTGTGCCACGCGGTTGGGAATGTAATTCAGCT
CCGCCATCGCCGCTTCCACTTTTTCCCGCGTTTTCGCAGAAACGTGGCTGGCCTGGTTCACCACGCGGGA
AACGGTCTGATAAGAGACACCGGCATACTCTGCGACATCGTATAACGTTACTGGTTTCACATTCACCACC
CTGAATTGACTCTCTTCCGGGCGCTATCATGCCATACCGCGAAAGGTTTTGCGCCATTCGATGGTGTCCG
GGATCTCGACGCTCTCCCTTATGCGACTCCTGCATTAGGAAGCAGCCCAGTAGTAGGTTGAGGCCGTTGA
GCACCGCCGCCGCAAGGAATGGTGCATGCAAGGAGATGGCGCCCAACAGTCCCCCGGCCACGGGGCCTGC
CACCATACCCACGCCGAAACAAGCGCTCATGAGCCCGAAGTGGCGAGCCCGATCTTCCCCATCGGTGATG
TCGGCGATATAGGCGCCAGCAACCGCACCTGTGGCGCCGGTGATGCCGGCCACGATGCGTCCGGCGTAGA
GGATCGAGATCTCGATCCCGCGAAATTAATACGACTCACTATAGGGGAATTGTGAGCGGATAACAATTCC
CCTCTAGAAATAATTTTGTTTAACTTTAAGAAGGAGATATACATATGGCTAACCCGTACGAACGTGGTCC
GAACCCGACCAACTCTTCGATCGAAGCGCTGCGTGGTCCGTTCCGTGTCGATGAAGAACGTGTTTCCCGT
CTGCAGGCGCGTGGTTTTGGCGGTGGCACTATCTACTATCCGACTGATAACAACACCTTCGGCGCTGTGG
CTATTAGCCCGGGTTATACTGGCACCCAGTCCAGCATCTCCTGGCTGGGTGAACGTCTGGCGTCACACGG
TTTTGTGGTGATGACCATCGATACCAACACTACTCTGGATCAGCCGGACTCTCGCGCGTCTCAGCTGGAC
GCAGCGCTGGATTACATGGTTGAGGATTCTTCGTACTCCGTACGTAACCGCATCGATCTCGAGCACCACC
ACCACCACCACTGAGATCCGGCTGCTAACAAAGCCCGAAAGGAAGCTGAGTTGGCTGCTGCCACCGCTGA
GCAATAACTAGCATAACCCCTTGGGGCCTCTAAACGGGTCTTGAGGGGTTTTTTGCTGAAAGGAGGAACT
ATATCCGGATTGGCGAATGGG
[124 nt withheld, positions 1632-1755]
C
[91 nt withheld, positions 1757-1847]
A
[49 nt withheld, positions 1849-1897]
CCTTTGACGTTGGAGTCCACGTTCTTT
[37 nt withheld, positions 1925-1961]
ACCCTATCTCGGTCTATTCTTTTGATTTATAAGGGATTTTGCCGATTTCGGCCTATTGGTTAAAAAATGA
GCTGATTTAACAAAAATTTAACGCGAATTTTAACAAAATATTAACGCTTACAATTTAGGTGGCACTTTTC
GGGGAAATGTGCGCGGAACCCCTATTTGTTTATTTTTCTAAATACATTCAAATATGTATCCGCTCATGAG
ACAATAACCCTGATAAATGCTTCAATAATATTGAAAAAGGAAGAGTATGAGTATTCAACATTTCCGTGTC
GCCCTTATTCCCTTTTTTGCGGCATTTTGCCTTCCTGTTTTTGCTCACCCAGAAACGCTGGTGAAAGTAA
AAGATGCTGAAGATCAGTTGGGTGCACGAGTGGGTTACATCGAACTGGATCTCAACAGCGGTAAGATCCT
TGAGAGTTTTCGCCCCGAAGAACGTTTTCCAATGATGAGCACTTTTAAAGTTCTGCTATGTGGCGCGGTA
TTATCCCGTATTGACGCCGGGCAAGAGCAACTCGGTCGCCGCATACACTATTCTCAGAATGACTTGGTTG
AGTACTCACCAGTCACAGAAAAGCATCTTACGGATGGCATGACAGTAAGAGAATTATGCAGTGCTGCCAT
AACCATGAGTGATAACACTGCGGCCAACTTACTTCTGACAACGATCGGAGGACCGAAGGAGCTAACCGCT
TTTTTGCACAACATGGGGGATCATGTAACTCGCCTTGATCGTTGGGAACCGGAGCTGAATGAAGCCATAC
CAAACGACGAGCGTGACACCACGATGCCTGCAGCAATGGCAACAACGTTGCGCAAACTATTAACTGGCGA
ACTACTTACTCTAGCTTCCCGGCAACAATTAATAGACTGGATGGAGGCGGATAAAGTTGCAGGACCACTT
CTGCGCTCGGCCCTTCCGGCTGGCTGGTTTATTGCTGATAAATCTGGAGCCGGTGAGCGTGGGTCTCGCG
GTATCATTGCAGCACTGGGGCCAGATGGTAAGCCCTCCCGTATCGTAGTTATCTACACGACGGGGAGTCA
GGCAACTATGGATGAACGAAATAGACAGATCGCTGAGATAGGTGCCTCACTGATTAAGCATTGGTAACTG
TCAGACCAAGTTTACTCATATATACTTTAGATTGATTTAAAACTTCATTTTTAATTTAAAAGGATCTAGG
TGAAGATCCTTTTTGATAATCTCATGACCAAAATCCCTTAACGTGAGTTTTCGTTCCACTGAGCGTCAGA
CCCCGTAGAAAAGATCAAAGGATCTTCTTGAGATCCTTTTTTTCTGCGCGTAATCTGCTGCTTGCAAACA
AAAAAACCACCGCTACCAGCGGTGGTTTGTTTGCCGGATCAAGAGCTACCAACTCTTTTTCCGAAGGTAA
CTGGCTTCAGCAGAGCGCAGATACCAAATACTGTCCTTCTAGTGTAGCCGTAGTTAGGCCACCACTTCAA
GAACTCTGTAGCACCGCCTACATACCTCGCTCTGCTAATCCTGTTACCAGTGGCTGCTGCCAGTGGCGAT
AAGTCGTGTCTTACCGGGTTGGACTCAAGACGATAGTTACCGGATAAGGCGCAGCGGTCGGGCTGAACGG
GGGGTTCGTGCACACAGCCCAGCTTGGAGCGAACGACCTACACCGAACTGAGATACCTACAGCGTGAGCT
ATGAGAAAGCGCCACGCTTCCCGAAGGGAGAAAGGCGGACAGGTATCCGGTAAGCGGCAGGGTCGGAACA
GGAGAGCGCACGAGGGAGCTTCCAGGGGGAAACGCCTGGTATCTTTATAGTCCTGTCGGGTTTCGCCACC
TCTGACTTGAGCGTCGATTTTTGTGATGCTCGTCAGGGGGGCGGAGCCTATGGAAAAACGCCAGCAACGC
GGCCTTTTTACGGTTCCTGGCCTTTTGCTGGCCTTTTGCTCACATGTTCTTTCCTGCGTTATCCCCTGAT
TCTGTGGATAACCGTATTACCGCCTTTGAGTGAGCTGATACCGCTCGCCGCAGCCGAACGACCGAGCGCA
GCGAGTCAGTGAGCGAGGAAGCGGAAGAGCGCCTGATGCGGTATTTTCTCCTTACGCATCTGTGCGGTAT
TTCACACCGCAATGGTGCACTCTCAGTACAATCTGCTCTGATGCCGCATAGTTAAGCCAGTATACACTCC
GCTATCGCTACGTGACTGGGTCATGGCTGCGCCCCGACACCCGCCAACACCCGCTGACGCGCCCTGACGG
GCTTGTCTGCTCCCGGCATCCGCTTACAGACAAGCTGTGACCGTCTCCGGGAGCTGCATGTGTCAGAGGT
TTTCACCGTCATCACCGAAACGCGCGAGGCAGCTGCGGTAAAGCTCATCAGCGTGGTCGTGAAGCGATTC
ACAGATGTCTGCCTGTTCATCCGCGTCCAGCTCGTTGAGTTTCTCCAGAAGCGTTAATGTCTGGCTTCTG
ATAAAGCGGGCCATGTTAAGGGCGGTTTTTTCCTGTTTGGTCACTGATGCCTCCGTGTAAGGGGGATTTC
TGTTCATGGGGGTAATGATACCGATGAAACGAGAGAGGATGCTCACGATACGGGTTACTGATGATGAACA
TGCCCGGTTACTGGAACGTTGTGAGGGTAAACAACTGGCGGTATGGATGCGGCGGGACCAGAGAAAAATC
ACTCAGGGTCAATGCCAGCGCTTCGTTAATACAGATGTAGGTGTTCCACAGGGTAGCCAGCAGCATCCTG
CGATGCAGATCCGGAACATAATGGTGCAGGGCGCTGACTTCCGCGTTTCCAGACTTTACGAAACACGGAA
ACCGAAGACCATTCATGTTGTTGCTCAGGTCGCAGACGTTTTGCAGCAGCAGTCGCTTCACGTTCGCTCG
CGTATCGGTGATTCATTCTGCTAACCAGTAAGGCAACCCCGCCAGCCTAGCCGGGTCCTCAACGACAGGA
GCACGATCATGCGCACCCGTGGGGCCGCCATGCCGGCGATAATGGCCTGCTTCTCGCCGAAACGTTTGGT
GGCGGGACCAGTGACGAAGGCTTGAGCGAGGGCGTGCAAGATTCCGAATACCGCAAGCGACAGGCCGATC
ATCGTCGCGCTCCAGCGAAAGCGGTCCTCGCCGAAAATGACCCAGAGCGCTGCCGGCACCTGTCCTACGA
GTTGCATGATAAAGAAGACAGTCATAAGTGCGGCGACGATAGTCATGCCCCGCGCCCACCGGAAGGAGCT
GACTGGGTTGAAGGCTCTCAAGGGCATCGGTCGAGATCCCGGTGCCTAATGAGTGAGCTAACTTACATTA
ATTGCGTTGCGCTCACTGCCCGCTTTCCAGTCGGGAAACCTGTCGTGCCAGCTGCATTAATGAATCGGCC
AACGCGCGGGGAGAGGCGGTTTGCGTATTGGGCGCCAGGGTGGTTTTTCTTTTCACCAGTGAGACGGGCA
ACAGCTGATTGCCCTTCACCGCCTGGCCCTGAGAGAGTTGCAGCAAGCGGTCCACGCTGGTTTGCCCCAG
CAGGCGAAAATCCTGTTTGATGGTGGTTAACGGCGGGATATAACATGAGCTGTCTTCGGTATCGTCGTAT
CCCACTACCGAGATATCCGCACCAACGCGCAGCCCGGACTCGGTAATGGCGCGCATTGCGCCCAGCGCCA
TCTGATCGTTGGCAACCAGCATCGCAGTGGGAACGATGCCCTCATTCAGCATTTGCATGGTTTGTTGAAA
ACCGGACATGGCACTCCAGTCGCCTTCCCGTTCCGCTATCGGCTGAATTTGATTG
Features (pLannotate 1.2.2; 19 found; start..end, strand, type, name):
    621..698     -  promoter       lacI promoter: lacI
    706..985     -  CDS            TcR (fragment): tetracycline efflux protein; tet; confers resistance to tetracycline
   1007..1025    +  promoter       T7 promoter: promoter for bacteriophage T7 RNA polymerase
   1026..1050    +  protein_bind   lac operator: The lac repressor binds to the lac operator to inhibit transcription in E. coli. This inhibition can be relieved by adding lactose or isopropyl-β-D-thiogalactopyranoside (IPTG). lac repressor encoded by lacI
   1065..1087    +  RBS            RBS: efficient ribosome binding site from bacteriophage T7 gene 10 (Olins and Rangwala, 1989)
   1098..1457    +  CDS            PETH_UNKP (fragment): Experimental evidence at protein level: Swiss-Prot protein existence level 1. Cutinase that degrades cutin fibers prepared from tomato peels and hydrolyzes various fatty acid monoesters with acyl chain lengths of 2 to 18, with a preference for short-chain substrates (C4 substrate at most). Cannot hydrolyze olive oil (PubMed:22194294). Is also able to degrade polyethylene terephthalate (PET), the most abundant polyester plastic in the world (PubMed:22194294, PubMed:32269349). Can also depolymerize poly(epsilon-caprolactone) (PCL), a synthetic aliphatic biodegradable polyester (PubMed:22194294).
   1464..1481    +  CDS            9xHis (fragment): 9xHis affinity tag
   1491..1540    +  CDS            SET1 (fragment): solubility-enhancement tag derived from T7 phage gene 10B
   1548..1595    +  terminator     T7 terminator: transcription terminator for bacteriophage T7 RNA polymerase
   1632..2060    +  rep_origin     f1 ori (sequence partly withheld): f1 bacteriophage origin of replication; arrow indicates direction of (+) strand synthesis
   2113..2217    +  promoter       AmpR promoter: bla
   2218..3078    +  CDS            AmpR: β-lactamase; bla; confers resistance to ampicillin, carbenicillin, and related antibiotics
   3249..3837    +  rep_origin     ori: high-copy-number ColE1/pMB1/pBR322/pUC origin of replication
   4023..4162    -  misc_feature   bom: basis of mobility region from pBR322
   4264..4455    -  CDS            rop: Rop protein, which maintains plasmids at low copy number; rop
   4472..4852    +  CDS            YPB1_ECOLX: Protein predicted: Swiss-Prot protein existence level 4. From Escherichia coli.
   4924..5215    -  CDS            TcR (fragment): tetracycline efflux protein; tet; confers resistance to tetracycline
   5230..5251    -  protein_bind   CAP binding site: CAP binding activates transcription in the presence of cAMP. E. coli catabolite activator protein
   5264..620     -  CDS            lacI (across the origin): lac repressor; lacI; The lac repressor binds to the lac operator to inhibit transcription in E. coli. This inhibition can be relieved by adding lactose or isopropyl-β-D-thiogalactopyranoside (IPTG).
