[The description below was written by a language model from this plasmid's Addgene catalogue record and pLannotate feature annotations shown in this document.]
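Description:
pEE074 is a bacterial expression plasmid built on the pET21b(+) backbone, carrying a codon-optimized gene for a putative thermophilic poly(ethylene terephthalate) (PET) hydrolase from Thermobifida halotolerans, designated "713" in the source study. The plasmid is propagated in E. coli under ampicillin selection (AmpR β-lactamase with its own promoter) and replicates from a ColE1/pBR322-type origin. The catalogue lists it as high copy, although the feature table also shows the rop gene and bom region typical of pBR322-derived pET vectors. An f1 origin is present for single-stranded DNA production. The short tetracycline-resistance fragments are non-functional backbone remnants.

The insert was cloned between NdeI and XhoI, placing it downstream of the T7 promoter, a lac operator and the strong T7 gene 10 ribosome binding site, and upstream of the T7 terminator. It is fused in frame to the backbone's C-terminal 6xHis tag for metal-affinity purification; the annotation tool labels this tag as a fragment of a 9xHis tag. The plasmid-borne lacI gene supplies lac repressor, so transcription is held off until IPTG induction in a host that provides T7 RNA polymerase. The annotated coding region is 360 bp, matching the recorded insert size. It is scored as a partial match to a known cutinase/PET hydrolase, which is considerably shorter than a typical full-length enzyme of this family. The record does not explain this.

The construct belongs to a set used to express and screen naturally occurring candidate enzymes for thermotolerant PET-degrading activity.
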