Addgene plasmid #176831: pEE074
Purpose: Encodes codon optimized putative thermophilic PET hydrolase enzyme for bacterial expression
Depositing lab: Gregg Beckham. Depositing organization: National Laboratory of the Rockies (NLR). Publication: Sourcing thermotolerant poly(ethylene terephthalate) hydrolase scaffolds from natural diversity. Erickson E, Gado JE, Avilan L, Bratti F, Brizendine RK, Cox PA, Gill R, Graham R, Kim DJ, Konig G, Michener WE, Poudel S, Ramirez KJ, Shakespeare TJ, Zahn M, Boyd ES, Payne CM, DuBois JL, Pickford AR, Beckham GT, McGeehan JE. Nat Commun. 2022 Dec 21;13(1):7850. doi: 10.1038/s41467-022-35237-x. PubMed 36543766.
Backbone
  Vector backbone: pET21b(+)
  Backbone manufacturer: EMD Biosciences
  Backbone size w/o insert (bp): 5366
  Vector type: Bacterial Expression
Growth in bacteria
  Bacterial resistance: Ampicillin, 100 μg/mL
  Growth temperature: 37°C
  Growth strain: DH5alpha
  Copy number: High Copy
Gene/Insert
  Gene/Insert name: 713 (alt name: Thermobifida halotolerans RII04310.1)
  Species: Thermobifida halotolerans
  Insert size (bp): 360
  Promoter: T7
  Tag / fusion protein: 6xHis (C terminal on backbone)
  Cloning method: Restriction Enzyme; 5′ cloning site NdeI (unknown if destroyed); 3′ cloning site XhoI (unknown if destroyed)
  Sequencing primers: 5′ T7 For; 3′ T7 Rev
Terms and licenses: Academic/Nonprofit Terms; Industry Terms: Not Available to Industry
Depositor comments: Accession Number RII04310.1
How to cite: pEE074 was a gift from Gregg Beckham (Addgene plasmid # 176831 ; http://n2t.net/addgene:176831 ; RRID:Addgene_176831)
