>Addgene plasmid #176831 | pEE074 | depositor partial sequence | sequence record 342717 | Insert (including NdeI and XhoI sites)
CATATGGCTAACCCGTACGAACGTGGTCCGAACCCGACCAACTCTTCGATCGAAGCGCTGCGTGGTCCGT
TCCGTGTCGATGAAGAACGTGTTTCCCGTCTGCAGGCGCGTGGTTTTGGCGGTGGCACTATCTACTATCC
GACTGATAACAACACCTTCGGCGCTGTGGCTATTAGCCCGGGTTATACTGGCACCCAGTCCAGCATCTCC
TGGCTGGGTGAACGTCTGGCGTCACACGGTTTTGTGGTGATGACCATCGATACCAACACTACTCTGGATC
AGCCGGACTCTCGCGCGTCTCAGCTGGACGCAGCGCTGGATTACATGGTTGAGGATTCTTCGTACTCCGT
ACGTAACCGCATCGATCTCGAG
